Addgene plasmid #250172: pAAV-Syn-Nrxn-V5-TurboID-NES
Purpose: Membrane-TurboID variant for neuron expression
Depositing lab: Christina Kim. Depositing organization: Princeton University.
Backbone
  Vector backbone: AAV
  Vector type: Mammalian Expression, AAV
Growth in bacteria
  Bacterial resistance: Ampicillin, 100 μg/mL
  Growth temperature: 37°C
  Growth strain: NEB Stable
  Copy number: Unknown
Gene/Insert
  Gene/Insert name: Nrxn
  Species: H. sapiens (human)
  Entrez Gene: NRXN1 (a.k.a. Hs.22998, PTHSL2, SCZD17)
  Promoter: hSyn
  Tag / fusion protein: V5-TurboID-NES (C terminal on insert); HA (internal)
  Cloning method: Gibson Cloning
  Sequencing primers: 5′ actcagcgctgcctcagtctgc
Terms and licenses: Academic/Nonprofit Terms; Industry Terms: Not Available to Industry
How to cite: pAAV-Syn-Nrxn-V5-TurboID-NES was a gift from Christina Kim (Addgene plasmid # 250172 ; http://n2t.net/addgene:250172 ; RRID:Addgene_250172)
