[The description below was written by a language model from this plasmid's Addgene catalogue record and pLannotate feature annotations shown in this document.]
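Description:
pAAV-Syn-Nrxn-V5-TurboID-NES is an AAV transfer plasmid for expressing a membrane-anchored TurboID proximity-labelling enzyme in neurons. It is propagated in E. coli using a high-copy ColE1/pUC-type origin and an ampicillin resistance gene (β-lactamase with its own promoter), and it also carries an f1 phage origin. The expression cassette lies between AAV2 inverted terminal repeats, which allow the intervening DNA to be packaged into recombinant AAV particles when helper functions are supplied. The downstream ITR is annotated in full, whereas only two short ITR fragments are detected at the upstream end. This may reflect the difficulty of sequencing or annotating these structured repeats, or a partial ITR.

Within the cassette, the human synapsin I (hSyn) promoter restricts expression to neurons. It drives a neurexin-derived segment fused at its C terminus to a V5 epitope, TurboID and a nuclear export signal from HIV Rev, followed by the bovine growth hormone polyadenylation signal. The catalogue lists the insert as human NRXN1 with an internal HA tag. The automated annotation instead matches two short coding fragments (about 160 nt each) to bovine neurexin-3-beta, so the insert is clearly a small neurexin portion rather than a full-length protein, and its exact paralogue origin is not resolved by the record. The V5 and HA tags are not annotated in the feature table. The neurexin portion presumably tethers TurboID, an engineered E. coli biotin ligase with high catalytic efficiency, to the membrane, while the NES helps keep the fusion out of the nucleus. The stated purpose is a membrane-TurboID variant for neuronal expression, suited to biotinylating nearby proteins.
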