Features (pLannotate 1.2.2; 16 found; start..end, strand, type, name):
     12..39      +  repeat_region  AAV2 ITR (fragment): inverted terminal repeat of adeno-associated virus serotype 2 inverted
     68..95      +  repeat_region  AAV2 ITR (fragment): inverted terminal repeat of adeno-associated virus serotype 2 inverted
    181..628     +  promoter       hSyn promoter: human synapsin I promoter; confers neuron-specific expression (Kügler et al., 2003)
    649..810     +  CDS            NRXN3 (fragment): NRX3B_BOVIN - Experimental evidence at protein level: Swiss-Prot protein existence level 1. Neuronal cell surface protein that may be involved in cell recognition and cell adhesion. May play a role in angiogenesis (By similarity). From Bos taurus (Bovine).
    826..987     +  CDS            NRXN3 (fragment): NRX3B_BOVIN - Experimental evidence at protein level: Swiss-Prot protein existence level 1. Neuronal cell surface protein that may be involved in cell recognition and cell adhesion. May play a role in angiogenesis (By similarity). From Bos taurus (Bovine).
   1111..2067    +  CDS            TurboID: mutant of the E. coli biotin ligase BioID engineered for improved catalytic efficiency (Branon et al., 2018)
   2074..2100    +  CDS            NES: nuclear export signal from the HIV Rev protein (Fischer et al., 1995)
   2146..2353    +  polyA_signal   bGH poly(A) signal: bovine growth hormone polyadenylation signal
   2382..2522    +  repeat_region  AAV2 ITR: inverted terminal repeat of adeno-associated virus serotype 2 inverted
   2527..2578    -  misc_feature   bom (fragment): basis of mobility region from pBR322
   2597..3052    +  rep_origin     f1 ori (sequence partly withheld): f1 bacteriophage origin of replication; arrow indicates direction of (+) strand synthesis
   3053..3102    -  misc_feature   bom (fragment): basis of mobility region from pBR322
   3204..3239    -  CDS            rop (fragment): Rop protein, which maintains plasmids at low copy number; rop
   3334..3438    +  promoter       AmpR promoter: bla
   3439..4299    +  CDS            AmpR: β-lactamase; bla; confers resistance to ampicillin, carbenicillin, and related antibiotics
   4470..5058    +  rep_origin     ori: high-copy-number ColE1/pMB1/pBR322/pUC origin of replication
>Addgene plasmid #250172 | pAAV-Syn-Nrxn-V5-TurboID-NES | addgene full sequence | sequence record 499072 | Addgene NGS Result
CCTGCAGGCAGCTGCGCGCTCGCTCGCTCACTGAGGCCGCCCGGGCGTCGGGCGACCTTTGGTCGCCCGG
CCTCAGTGAGCGAGCGAGCGCGCAGAGAGGGAGTGGCCAACTCCATCACTAGGGGTTCCTGCGGCCGCAC
GCGTTGTACAGTGTCTAGACTGCAGAGGGCCCTGCGTATGAGTGCAAGTGGGTTTTAGGACCAGGATGAG
GCGGGGTGGGGGTGCCTACCTGACGACCGACCCCGACCCACTGGACAAGCACCCAACCCCCATTCCCCAA
ATTGCGCATCCCCTATCAGAGAGGGGGAGGGGAAACAGGATGCGGCGAGGCGCGTGCGCACTGCCAGCTT
CAGCACCGCGGACAGTGCCTTCGCCCCCGCCTGGCGGCGCGCGCCACCGCCGCCTCAGCACTGAAGGCGC
GCTGACGTCACTCGCCGGTCCCCCGCAAACTCCCCTTCCCGGCCACCTTGGTCGCGTCCGCGCCGCCGCC
GGCCCAGCCGGACCGCACCACGCGAGGCGCGAGATAGGGGGGCACGGGCGCGACCATCTGCGCTGCGGCG
CCGGCGACTCAGCGCTGCCTCAGTCTGCGGTGGGCAGCGGAGGAGTCGTGTCGTGCCTGAGAGCGCAGTC
GAGAAGAAGCTTGCCACCATGCACCTGAGAATCCACGCGAGACGGAGCCCTCCTCGCCGGCCGGCCTGGA
CGCTTGGGATCTGGTTCCTGTTCTGGGGATGTATCGTCAGCTCTGTATGGAGTCAATTGTCTTCTAATGT
AGCTTCCTCCTCCTCCACCTCTTCCTCGCCGGGGTCTCACTACCCATACGATGTGCCAGATTACGCCAAC
CCCACGGAGCCGGGAATCAGACGGGTTCCGGGGGCCTCAGAGGTGATCCGGGAGTCGAGCAGCACAACAG
GGATGGTCGTCGGCATTGTGGCTGCTGCCGCCCTCTGCATCTTGATCCTCCTGTACGCCATGTACAAGTA
CAGGAACAGGGACGAGGGCTCGGGCTCGACCTCGGGCTCGGGCAGCGGTGGCTCTGGAGGTTCTGGTGGC
AGCTCTGGAGGTGGCAAGCCCATCCCCAACCCCCTGCTGGGCCTGGACAGCACCGCTAGCAAAGACAATA
CTGTGCCTCTGAAGCTGATCGCTCTCCTGGCTAATGGCGAGTTCCATAGTGGCGAACAGCTGGGAGAAAC
CCTGGGCATGTCCAGGGCCGCTATCAACAAGCACATTCAGACTCTGCGCGACTGGGGCGTGGACGTGTTC
ACCGTGCCCGGAAAGGGCTACTCTCTGCCCGAGCCTATCCCGCTGCTGAACGCTAAACAGATTCTGGGAC
AGCTGGACGGCGGGAGCGTGGCAGTCCTGCCTGTGGTCGACTCCACCAATCAGTACCTGCTGGATCGAAT
CGGCGAGCTGAAGAGTGGGGATGCTTGCATTGCAGAATATCAGCAGGCAGGGAGAGGAAGCAGAGGGAGG
AAATGGTTCTCTCCTTTTGGAGCTAACCTGTACCTGAGTATGTTTTGGCGCCTGAAGCGGGGACCAGCAG
CAATCGGCCTGGGCCCGGTCATCGGAATTGTCATGGCAGAAGCGCTGCGAAAGCTGGGAGCAGACAAGGT
GCGAGTCAAATGGCCCAATGACCTGTATCTGCAGGATAGAAAGCTGGCAGGCATCCTGGTGGAGCTGGCC
GGAATAACAGGCGATGCTGCACAGATCGTCATTGGCGCCGGGATTAACGTGGCTATGAGGCGCGTGGAGG
AAAGCGTGGTCAATCAGGGCTGGATCACACTGCAGGAAGCAGGGATTAACCTGGACAGGAATACTCTGGC
CGCTACGCTGATCCGAGAGCTGCGGGCAGCCCTGGAACTGTTCGAGCAGGAAGGCCTGGCTCCATATCTG
CCACGGTGGGAGAAGCTGGATAACTTCATCAATAGACCCGTGAAGCTGATCATTGGGGACAAAGAGATTT
TCGGGATTAGCCGGGGGATTGATAAACAGGGAGCCCTGCTGCTGGAACAGGACGGAGTTATCAAACCCTG
GATGGGCGGAGAAATCAGTCTGCGGTCTGCCGAAAAGCTGCAGCTGCCTCCCCTGGAGCGCCTGACCCTG
GACTAATAGGAATTCCTCGAGCTAGAGCTCGCTGATCAGCCTCGACTGTGCCTTCTAGTTGCCAGCCATC
TGTTGTTTGCCCCTCCCCCGTGCCTTCCTTGACCCTGGAAGGTGCCACTCCCACTGTCCTTTCCTAATAA
AATGAGGAAATTGCATCGCATTGTCTGAGTAGGTGTCATTCTATTCTGGGGGGTGGGGTGGGGCAGGACA
GCAAGGGGGAGGATTGGGAAGACAATAGCAGGCATGCTGGGGAGGTAACCACGTGCGGACCGAGCGGCCG
CAGGAACCCCTAGTGATGGAGTTGGCCACTCCCTCTCTGCGCGCTCGCTCGCTCACTGAGGCCGGGCGAC
CAAAGGTCGCCCGACGCCCGGGCTTTGCCCGGGCGGCCTCAGTGAGCGAGCGAGCGCGCAGCTGCCTGCA
GGGGCGCCTGATGCGGTATTTTCTCCTTACGCATCTGTGCGGTATTTCACACCGCATA
[95 nt withheld, positions 2579-2673]
T
[46 nt withheld, positions 2675-2720]
C
[141 nt withheld, positions 2722-2862]
CCTTTGACGTTGGAGTCCACGTTCTTT
[37 nt withheld, positions 2890-2926]
ACTCTATCTCGGGCTATTCTTTTGATTTATAAGGGATTTTGCCGATTTCGGTCTATTGGTTAAAAAATGA
GCTGATTTAACAAAAATTTAACGCGAATTTTAACAAAATATTAACGTTTACAATTTTATGGTGCACTCTC
AGTACAATCTGCTCTGATGCCGCATAGTTAAGCCAGCCCCGACACCCGCCAACACCCGCTGACGCGCCCT
GACGGGCTTGTCTGCTCCCGGCATCCGCTTACAGACAAGCTGTGACCGTCTCCGGGAGCTGCATGTGTCA
GAGGTTTTCACCGTCATCACCGAAACGCGCGAGACGAAAGGGCCTCGTGATACGCCTATTTTTATAGGTT
AATGTCATGATAATAATGGTTTCTTAGACGTCAGGTGGCACTTTTCGGGGAAATGTGCGCGGAACCCCTA
TTTGTTTATTTTTCTAAATACATTCAAATATGTATCCGCTCATGAGACAATAACCCTGATAAATGCTTCA
ATAATATTGAAAAAGGAAGAGTATGAGTATTCAACATTTCCGTGTCGCCCTTATTCCCTTTTTTGCGGCA
TTTTGCCTTCCTGTTTTTGCTCACCCAGAAACGCTGGTGAAAGTAAAAGATGCTGAAGATCAGTTGGGTG
CACGAGTGGGTTACATCGAACTGGATCTCAACAGCGGTAAGATCCTTGAGAGTTTTCGCCCCGAAGAACG
TTTTCCAATGATGAGCACTTTTAAAGTTCTGCTATGTGGCGCGGTATTATCCCGTATTGACGCCGGGCAA
GAGCAACTCGGTCGCCGCATACACTATTCTCAGAATGACTTGGTTGAGTACTCACCAGTCACAGAAAAGC
ATCTTACGGATGGCATGACAGTAAGAGAATTATGCAGTGCTGCCATAACCATGAGTGATAACACTGCGGC
CAACTTACTTCTGACAACGATCGGAGGACCGAAGGAGCTAACCGCTTTTTTGCACAACATGGGGGATCAT
GTAACTCGCCTTGATCGTTGGGAACCGGAGCTGAATGAAGCCATACCAAACGACGAGCGTGACACCACGA
TGCCTGTAGCAATGGCAACAACGTTGCGCAAACTATTAACTGGCGAACTACTTACTCTAGCTTCCCGGCA
ACAATTAATAGACTGGATGGAGGTGGATAAAGTTGCAGGACCACTTCTGCGCTCGGCCCTTCCGGCTGGC
TGGTTTATTGCTGATAAATCTGGAGCCGGTGAGCGTGGAAGCCGCGGTATCATTGCAGCACTGGGGCCAG
ATGGTAAGCCCTCCCGTATCGTAGTTATCTACACGACGGGGAGTCAGGCAACTATGGATGAACGAAATAG
ACAGATCGCTGAGATAGGTGCCTCACTGATTAAGCATTGGTAACTGTCAGACCAAGTTTACTCATATATA
CTTTAGATTGATTTAAAACTTCATTTTTAATTTAAAAGGATCTAGGTGAAGATCCTTTTTGATAATCTCA
TGACCAAAATCCCTTAACGTGAGTTTTCGTTCCACTGAGCGTCAGACCCCGTAGAAAAGATCAAAGGATC
TTCTTGAGATCCTTTTTTTCTGCGCGTAATCTGCTGCTTGCAAACAAAAAAACCACCGCTACCAGCGGTG
GTTTGTTTGCCGGATCAAGAGCTACCAACTCTTTTTCCGAAGGTAACTGGCTTCAGCAGAGCGCAGATAC
CAAATACTGTTCTTCTAGTGTAGCCGTAGTTAGGCCACCACTTCAAGAACTCTGTAGCACCGCCTACATA
CCTCGCTCTGCTAATCCTGTTACCAGTGGCTGCTGCCAGTGGCGATAAGTCGTGTCTTACCGGGTTGGAC
TCAAGACGATAGTTACCGGATAAGGCGCAGCGGTCGGGCTGAACGGGGGGTTCGTGCACACAGCCCAGCT
TGGAGCGAACGACCTACACCGAACTGAGATACCTACAGCGTGAGCTATGAGAAAGCGCCACGCTTCCCGA
AGGGAGAAAGGCGGACAGGTATCCGGTAAGCGGCAGGGTCGGAACAGGAGAGCGCACGAGGGAGCTTCCA
GGGGGAAACGCCTGGTATCTTTATAGTCCTGTCGGGTTTCGCCACCTCTGACTTGAGCGTCGATTTTTGT
GATGCTCGTCAGGGGGGCGGAGCCTATGGAAAAACGCCAGCAACGCGGCCTTTTTACGGTTCCTGGCCTT
TTGCTGGCCTTTTGCTCACATGT
